Addgene plasmid #64850: pcDNA3.1(+)-PM-CaNARi
Purpose: Plasma membrane-targeted FRET biosensor for monitoring calcineurin (CaN) activation.
Depositing lab: Jin Zhang. Depositing organization: Johns Hopkins University and School of Medicine. Publication: Calmodulin-controlled spatial decoding of oscillatory Ca2+ signals by calcineurin. Mehta S, Aye-Han NN, Ganesan A, Oldach L, Gorshkov K, Zhang J. eLife. 2014 Jul 23;3:e03765. doi: 10.7554/eLife.03765. PubMed 25056880.
Backbone
  Vector backbone: pcDNA3.1+
  Backbone manufacturer: Invitrogen
  Backbone size w/o insert (bp): 5428
  Total vector size (bp): 8395
  Vector type: Mammalian Expression
  Selectable markers: Neomycin (select with G418)
Growth in bacteria
  Bacterial resistance: Ampicillin, 100 μg/mL
  Growth temperature: 37°C
  Growth strain: DH5alpha
  Copy number: High Copy
Gene/Insert
  Gene/Insert name: Lyn-CaNARi
  Species: H. sapiens (human), Synthetic
  Insert size (bp): 3051
  Promoter: CMV
  Tag / fusion protein: Cerulean (N terminal on insert); Venus (C terminal on insert); N-terminal targeting sequence from Lyn kinase (N terminal on insert)
  Cloning method: Restriction Enzyme; 5′ cloning site NheI (not destroyed); 3′ cloning site XbaI (not destroyed)
  Sequencing primers: 5′ T7 forward; 3′ BGH reverse
Terms and licenses: Academic/Nonprofit Terms; Industry Terms: Not Available to Industry
How to cite: pcDNA3.1(+)-PM-CaNARi was a gift from Jin Zhang (Addgene plasmid # 64850 ; http://n2t.net/addgene:64850 ; RRID:Addgene_64850)
