[The description below was written by a language model from this plasmid's Addgene catalogue record and pLannotate feature annotations shown in this document.]
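Description:
pcDNA3.1(+)-PM-CaNARi is a mammalian expression plasmid of about 8.4 kb, built on the pcDNA3.1(+) backbone, that encodes a plasma membrane-targeted FRET biosensor for monitoring activation of the Ca2+/calmodulin-dependent phosphatase calcineurin (CaN). It is propagated in E. coli through a high-copy ColE1/pUC-type origin with ampicillin selection (AmpR under its own bla promoter). An f1 origin is also present. For mammalian cells, an SV40 early promoter drives a neomycin resistance gene followed by an SV40 poly(A) signal, which allows G418 selection of stable transfectants.

The roughly 3 kb insert, Lyn-CaNARi, sits between NheI and XbaI sites downstream of the CMV immediate early enhancer and promoter and is terminated by the bovine growth hormone poly(A) signal. A T7 promoter lies just upstream of the insert. The annotated open reading frame consists of the cyan fluorescent protein Cerulean, then a coding region matching the human calcineurin catalytic subunit PPP3CA, then a Venus-type yellow fluorescent protein (annotated as mVenus). The record also lists an N-terminal targeting sequence from Lyn kinase, which is not separately annotated in the feature table but presumably occupies the short stretch before Cerulean; such Lyn-derived motifs typically direct lipid modification and anchor the fusion at the plasma membrane.

With calcineurin sandwiched between a cyan donor and a yellow acceptor, the design implies that conformational changes accompanying CaN activation alter energy transfer between the fluorophores, although the record does not describe the mechanism. The construct is intended for live-cell imaging of calcineurin activation specifically at the plasma membrane. Short annotations such as the HIV-1 LTR, ble and lacI fragments are likely backbone remnants or homology matches with no functional role.
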