Features (pLannotate 1.2.2; 22 found; start..end, strand, type, name):
     28..80      -  misc_feature   bom (fragment): basis of mobility region from pBR322
    235..614     +  enhancer       CMV enhancer: human cytomegalovirus immediate early enhancer
    615..818     +  promoter       CMV promoter: human cytomegalovirus (CMV) immediate early promoter
    814..847     +  LTR            5' LTR (truncated) (fragment): truncated 5' long terminal repeat (LTR) from HIV-1
    863..881     +  promoter       T7 promoter: promoter for bacteriophage T7 RNA polymerase
    946..1662    +  CDS            Cerulean: Cerulean is a basic (constitutively fluorescent) cyan fluorescent protein published in 2004, derived from Aequorea victoria. It has low acid sensitivity.
   1669..3231    +  CDS            PPP3CA: PP2BA_HUMAN - Also known as CALNA, CNA. Experimental evidence at protein level: Swiss-Prot protein existence level 1. Calcium-dependent, calmodulin-stimulated protein phosphatase which plays an essential role in the transduction of intracellular Ca(2+)-mediated signals (PubMed:15671020, PubMed:18838687, PubMed:19154138, PubMed:23468591). Many of the substrates contain a PxIxIT motif and/or a LxVP motif (PubMed:17498738, PubMed:17502104, PubMed:23468591, PubMed:27974827, PubMed:22343722). In response to increased Ca(2+) levels, dephosphorylates and activates phosphatase SSH1 which results in co
   3238..3954    +  CDS            mVenus: mVenus is a basic (constitutively fluorescent) yellow fluorescent protein published in 2006, derived from Aequorea victoria. It is reported to be a rapidly-maturing monomer with moderate acid sensitivity.
   3995..4219    +  polyA_signal   bGH poly(A) signal: bovine growth hormone polyadenylation signal
   4223..4244    +  promoter       SV40 promoter (fragment): SV40 enhancer and early promoter
   4265..4693    +  rep_origin     f1 ori (sequence partly withheld): f1 bacteriophage origin of replication; arrow indicates direction of (+) strand synthesis
   4707..5036    +  promoter       SV40 promoter: SV40 enhancer and early promoter
   5103..5894    +  CDS            neo: KKA2_KLEPN - Also known as kan, nptII. Experimental evidence at protein level: Swiss-Prot protein existence level 1. Resistance to kanamycin, neomycin, paromomycin, ribostamycin, butirosin and gentamicin B. From Klebsiella pneumoniae.
   5918..6076    +  CDS            ble (fragment): BLE_KLEPN - Experimental evidence at protein level: Swiss-Prot protein existence level 1. Binding protein with a strong affinity to the bleomycin family of antibiotics. Binds to CL990; an antimitotic-antibiotic compound. From Klebsiella pneumoniae.
   6071..6192    +  polyA_signal   SV40 poly(A) signal: SV40 polyadenylation signal
   6265..6281    -  protein_bind   lac operator: The lac repressor binds to the lac operator to inhibit transcription in E. coli. This inhibition can be relieved by adding lactose or isopropyl-β-D-thiogalactopyranoside (IPTG). lac repressor encoded by lacI
   6289..6319    -  promoter       lac promoter: promoter for the E. coli lac operon
   6334..6355    -  protein_bind   CAP binding site: CAP binding activates transcription in the presence of cAMP. E. coli catabolite activator protein
   6368..6460    -  CDS            lacI (fragment): lac repressor; lacI; The lac repressor binds to the lac operator to inhibit transcription in E. coli. This inhibition can be relieved by adding lactose or isopropyl-β-D-thiogalactopyranoside (IPTG).
   6643..7228    -  rep_origin     ori: high-copy-number ColE1/pMB1/pBR322/pUC origin of replication
   7399..8259    -  CDS            AmpR: β-lactamase; bla; confers resistance to ampicillin, carbenicillin, and related antibiotics
   8260..8364    -  promoter       AmpR promoter: bla
>Addgene plasmid #64850 | pcDNA3.1(+)-PM-CaNARi | depositor full sequence | sequence record 109675 | pcDNA3.1(+)-PM-CaNARi sequence 8395 bps
GACGGATCGGGAGATCTCCCGATCCCCTATGGTGCACTCTCAGTACAATCTGCTCTGATGCCGCATAGTT
AAGCCAGTATCTGCTCCCTGCTTGTGTGTTGGAGGTCGCTGAGTAGTGCGCGAGCAAAATTTAAGCTACA
ACAAGGCAAGGCTTGACCGACAATTGCATGAAGAATCTGCTTAGGGTTAGGCGTTTTGCGCTGCTTCGCG
ATGTACGGGCCAGATATACGCGTTGACATTGATTATTGACTAGTTATTAATAGTAATCAATTACGGGGTC
ATTAGTTCATAGCCCATATATGGAGTTCCGCGTTACATAACTTACGGTAAATGGCCCGCCTGGCTGACCG
CCCAACGACCCCCGCCCATTGACGTCAATAATGACGTATGTTCCCATAGTAACGCCAATAGGGACTTTCC
ATTGACGTCAATGGGTGGAGTATTTACGGTAAACTGCCCACTTGGCAGTACATCAAGTGTATCATATGCC
AAGTACGCCCCCTATTGACGTCAATGACGGTAAATGGCCCGCCTGGCATTATGCCCAGTACATGACCTTA
TGGGACTTTCCTACTTGGCAGTACATCTACGTATTAGTCATCGCTATTACCATGGTGATGCGGTTTTGGC
AGTACATCAATGGGCGTGGATAGCGGTTTGACTCACGGGGATTTCCAAGTCTCCACCCCATTGACGTCAA
TGGGAGTTTGTTTTGGCACCAAAATCAACGGGACTTTCCAAAATGTCGTAACAACTCCGCCCCATTGACG
CAAATGGGCGGTAGGCGTGTACGGTGGGAGGTCTATATAAGCAGAGCTCTCTGGCTAACTAGAGAACCCA
CTGCTTACTGGCTTATCGAAATTAATACGACTCACTATAGGGAGACCCAAGCTGGCTAGCGCCACCATGG
GCTGCATCAAGAGCAAGCGCAAGGACAAGAAGCTTATGGTGAGCAAGGGCGAGGAGCTGTTCACCGGGGT
GGTGCCCATCCTGGTCGAGCTGGACGGCGACGTAAACGGCCACAGGTTCAGCGTGTCCGGCGAGGGCGAG
GGCGATGCCACCTACGGCAAGCTGACCCTGAAGTTCATCTGCACCACCGGCAAGCTGCCCGTGCCCTGGC
CCACCCTCGTGACCACCCTGACCTGGGGCGTGCAGTGCTTCGCCCGCTACCCCGACCACATGAAGCAGCA
CGACTTCTTCAAGTCCGCCATGCCCGAAGGCTACGTCCAGGAGCGTACCATCTTCTTCAAGGACGACGGC
AACTACAAGACCCGCGCCGAGGTGAAGTTCGAGGGCGACACCCTGGTGAACCGCATCGAGCTGAAGGGCA
TCGACTTCAAGGAGGACGGCAACATCCTGGGGCACAAGCTGGAGTACAACGCCATCAGTGACAACGTCTA
TATCACCGCCGACAAGCAGAAGAACGGCATCAAGGCCCACTTCAAGATCCGCCACAACATCGAGGACGGC
AGCGTGCAGCTCGCCGACCACTACCAGCAGAACACCCCCATCGGCGACGGCCCCGTGCTGCTGCCCGACA
ACCACTACCTGAGCACCCAGTCCGCCCTGAGCAAAGACCCCAACGAGAAGCGCGATCACATGGTCCTGCT
GGAGTTCGTGACCGCCGCCGGGATCACTCTCGGCATGGACGAGCTGTACAAGGGATCCATGTCCGAGCCC
AAGGCAATTGATCCCAAGTTGTCGACGACCGACAGGGTGGTGAAAGCTGTTCCATTTCCTCCAAGTCACC
GGCTTACAGCAAAAGAAGTGTTTGATAATGATGGAAAACCTCGTGTGGATATCTTAAAGGCGCATCTTAT
GAAGGAGGGAAGGCTGGAAGAGAGTGTTGCATTGAGAATAATAACAGAGGGTGCATCAATTCTTCGACAG
GAAAAAAATTTGCTGGATATTGATGCGCCAGTCACTGTTTGTGGGGACATTCATGGACAATTCTTTGATT
TGATGAAGCTCTTTGAAGTCGGGGGATCTCCTGCCAACACTCGCTACCTCTTCTTAGGGGACTATGTTGA
CAGAGGGTACTTCAGTATTGAATGTGTGCTGTATTTGTGGGCCTTGAAAATTCTCTACCCCAAAACACTG
TTTTTACTTCGTGGAAATCATGAATGTAGACATCTAACAGAGTATTTCACATTTAAACAAGAATGTAAAA
TAAAGTATTCAGAACGAGTATATGATGCCTGTATGGATGCCTTTGACTGCCTTCCCCTGGCTGCCCTGAT
GAACCAACAGTTCCTGTGTGTGCATGGTGGTTTGTCTCCAGAGATTAACACTTTAGATGATATCAGAAAA
TTAGACCGATTCAAAGAACCACCTGCATATGGACCTATGTGTGATATCCTGTGGTCAGACCCCCTGGAAG
ATTTTGGAAATGAGAAGACTCAGGAACATTTCACTCACAACACAGTCAGGGGGTGTTCATACTTCTACAG
TTACCCGGCTGTATGTGAATTCTTACAGCACAATAACTTGTTATCTATACTCCGAGCCCACGAAGCCCAA
GATGCAGGGTACCGCATGTACAGGAAAAGCCAAACAACAGGCTTCCCTTCTCTAATTACAATTTTTTCAG
CACCAAATTACTTAGATGTATACAATAACAAAGCTGCAGTATTGAAGTATGAGAACAATGTTATGAATAT
CAGGCAATTCAACTGTTCTCCTCATCCATACTGGCTTCCAAATTTCATGGATGTTTTTACTTGGTCCCTT
CCATTTGTTGGGGAAAAAGTGACTGAGATGCTGGTAAATGTCCTCAACATCTGCTCAGATGATGAACTAG
GGTCAGAAGAAGATGGATTTGATGGTGCAACAGCTGCAGCCCGGAAAGAGGTGATAAGGAACAAGATCCG
AGCAATAGGCAAAATGGCCAGAGTGTTCTCAGTGCTCAGAGAAGAGAGTGAGAGTGTGCTGACGCTGAAA
GGCTTGACCCCAACTGGCATGCTCCCCAGCGGAGTACTTTCTGGAGGGAAGCAAACCCTGCAAAGCGCTA
CTGTTGAGGCTATTGAGGCTGATGAAGCTATCAAAGGATTTTCACCACAACATAAGATCACTAGCTTCGA
GGAAGCCAAGGGCTTAGACCGAATTAATGAGAGGATGCCGCCTCGCAGAGATGCCATGCCCTCTGACGCC
AACCTTAACTCCATCAACAAGGCTCTCACCTCAGAGACTAACGGCACGGACAGCAATGGCAGTAATAGCA
GCAATATTCAGCTCGAGATGGTGAGCAAGGGCGAGGAGCTGTTCACCGGGGTGGTGCCCATCCTGGTCGA
GCTGGACGGCGACGTAAACGGCCACAAGTTCAGCGTGTCCGGTGAGGGCGAGGGCGATGCCACCTACGGC
AAGCTGACCCTGAAGCTGATCTGCACCACCGGCAAGCTGCCCGTGCCCTGGCCCACCCTCGTGACCACCC
TGGGCTACGGCCTGCAGTGCTTCGCCCGCTACCCCGACCACATGAAGCAGCACGACTTCTTCAAGTCCGC
CATGCCCGAAGGCTACGTCCAGGAGCGCACCATCTTCTTCAAGGACGACGGCAACTACAAGACCCGCGCC
GAGGTGAAGTTCGAGGGCGACACCCTGGTGAACCGCATCGAGCTGAAGGGCATCGACTTCAAGGAGGACG
GCAACATCCTGGGGCACAAGCTGGAGTACAACTACAACAGCCACAACGTCTATATCACCGCCGACAAGCA
GAAGAACGGCATCAAGGCCAACTTTAAGATCCGCCACAACATCGAGGACGGCGGCGTGCAGCTCGCCGAC
CACTACCAGCAGAACACCCCCATCGGCGACGGCCCCGTGCTGCTGCCCGACAACCACTACCTGAGCTACC
AGTCCAAGCTGAGCAAAGACCCCAACGAGAAGCGCGATCACATGGTCCTGCTGGAGTTCGTGACCGCCGC
CGGGATCACTCTCGGCATGGACGAGCTGTACAAGTAATCTAGAGGGCCCGTTTAAACCCGCTGATCAGCC
TCGACTGTGCCTTCTAGTTGCCAGCCATCTGTTGTTTGCCCCTCCCCCGTGCCTTCCTTGACCCTGGAAG
GTGCCACTCCCACTGTCCTTTCCTAATAAAATGAGGAAATTGCATCGCATTGTCTGAGTAGGTGTCATTC
TATTCTGGGGGGTGGGGTGGGGCAGGACAGCAAGGGGGAGGATTGGGAAGACAATAGCAGGCATGCTGGG
GATGCGGTGGGCTCTATGGCTTCTGAGGCGGAAAGAACCAGCTGGGGCTCTAGGGGGTATCCCC
[124 nt withheld, positions 4265-4388]
C
[91 nt withheld, positions 4390-4480]
A
[49 nt withheld, positions 4482-4530]
CCTTTGACGTTGGAGTCCACGTTCTTT
[37 nt withheld, positions 4558-4594]
ACCCTATCTCGGTCTATTCTTTTGATTTATAAGGGATTTTGCCGATTTCGGCCTATTGGTTAAAAAATGA
GCTGATTTAACAAAAATTTAACGCGAATTAATTCTGTGGAATGTGTGTCAGTTAGGGTGTGGAAAGTCCC
CAGGCTCCCCAGCAGGCAGAAGTATGCAAAGCATGCATCTCAATTAGTCAGCAACCAGGTGTGGAAAGTC
CCCAGGCTCCCCAGCAGGCAGAAGTATGCAAAGCATGCATCTCAATTAGTCAGCAACCATAGTCCCGCCC
CTAACTCCGCCCATCCCGCCCCTAACTCCGCCCAGTTCCGCCCATTCTCCGCCCCATGGCTGACTAATTT
TTTTTATTTATGCAGAGGCCGAGGCCGCCTCTGCCTCTGAGCTATTCCAGAAGTAGTGAGGAGGCTTTTT
TGGAGGCCTAGGCTTTTGCAAAAAGCTCCCGGGAGCTTGTATATCCATTTTCGGATCTGATCAAGAGACA
GGATGAGGATCGTTTCGCATGATTGAACAAGATGGATTGCACGCAGGTTCTCCGGCCGCTTGGGTGGAGA
GGCTATTCGGCTATGACTGGGCACAACAGACAATCGGCTGCTCTGATGCCGCCGTGTTCCGGCTGTCAGC
GCAGGGGCGCCCGGTTCTTTTTGTCAAGACCGACCTGTCCGGTGCCCTGAATGAACTGCAGGACGAGGCA
GCGCGGCTATCGTGGCTGGCCACGACGGGCGTTCCTTGCGCAGCTGTGCTCGACGTTGTCACTGAAGCGG
GAAGGGACTGGCTGCTATTGGGCGAAGTGCCGGGGCAGGATCTCCTGTCATCTCACCTTGCTCCTGCCGA
GAAAGTATCCATCATGGCTGATGCAATGCGGCGGCTGCATACGCTTGATCCGGCTACCTGCCCATTCGAC
CACCAAGCGAAACATCGCATCGAGCGAGCACGTACTCGGATGGAAGCCGGTCTTGTCGATCAGGATGATC
TGGACGAAGAGCATCAGGGGCTCGCGCCAGCCGAACTGTTCGCCAGGCTCAAGGCGCGCATGCCCGACGG
CGAGGATCTCGTCGTGACCCATGGCGATGCCTGCTTGCCGAATATCATGGTGGAAAATGGCCGCTTTTCT
GGATTCATCGACTGTGGCCGGCTGGGTGTGGCGGACCGCTATCAGGACATAGCGTTGGCTACCCGTGATA
TTGCTGAAGAGCTTGGCGGCGAATGGGCTGACCGCTTCCTCGTGCTTTACGGTATCGCCGCTCCCGATTC
GCAGCGCATCGCCTTCTATCGCCTTCTTGACGAGTTCTTCTGAGCGGGACTCTGGGGTTCGAAATGACCG
ACCAAGCGACGCCCAACCTGCCATCACGAGATTTCGATTCCACCGCCGCCTTCTATGAAAGGTTGGGCTT
CGGAATCGTTTTCCGGGACGCCGGCTGGATGATCCTCCAGCGCGGGGATCTCATGCTGGAGTTCTTCGCC
CACCCCAACTTGTTTATTGCAGCTTATAATGGTTACAAATAAAGCAATAGCATCACAAATTTCACAAATA
AAGCATTTTTTTCACTGCATTCTAGTTGTGGTTTGTCCAAACTCATCAATGTATCTTATCATGTCTGTAT
ACCGTCGACCTCTAGCTAGAGCTTGGCGTAATCATGGTCATAGCTGTTTCCTGTGTGAAATTGTTATCCG
CTCACAATTCCACACAACATACGAGCCGGAAGCATAAAGTGTAAAGCCTGGGGTGCCTAATGAGTGAGCT
AACTCACATTAATTGCGTTGCGCTCACTGCCCGCTTTCCAGTCGGGAAACCTGTCGTGCCAGCTGCATTA
ATGAATCGGCCAACGCGCGGGGAGAGGCGGTTTGCGTATTGGGCGCTCTTCCGCTTCCTCGCTCACTGAC
TCGCTGCGCTCGGTCGTTCGGCTGCGGCGAGCGGTATCAGCTCACTCAAAGGCGGTAATACGGTTATCCA
CAGAATCAGGGGATAACGCAGGAAAGAACATGTGAGCAAAAGGCCAGCAAAAGGCCAGGAACCGTAAAAA
GGCCGCGTTGCTGGCGTTTTTCCATAGGCTCCGCCCCCCTGACGAGCATCACAAAAATCGACGCTCAAGT
CAGAGGTGGCGAAACCCGACAGGACTATAAAGATACCAGGCGTTTCCCCCTGGAAGCTCCCTCGTGCGCT
CTCCTGTTCCGACCCTGCCGCTTACCGGATACCTGTCCGCCTTTCTCCCTTCGGGAAGCGTGGCGCTTTC
TCATAGCTCACGCTGTAGGTATCTCAGTTCGGTGTAGGTCGTTCGCTCCAAGCTGGGCTGTGTGCACGAA
CCCCCCGTTCAGCCCGACCGCTGCGCCTTATCCGGTAACTATCGTCTTGAGTCCAACCCGGTAAGACACG
ACTTATCGCCACTGGCAGCAGCCACTGGTAACAGGATTAGCAGAGCGAGGTATGTAGGCGGTGCTACAGA
GTTCTTGAAGTGGTGGCCTAACTACGGCTACACTAGAAGAACAGTATTTGGTATCTGCGCTCTGCTGAAG
CCAGTTACCTTCGGAAAAAGAGTTGGTAGCTCTTGATCCGGCAAACAAACCACCGCTGGTAGCGGTTTTT
TTGTTTGCAAGCAGCAGATTACGCGCAGAAAAAAAGGATCTCAAGAAGATCCTTTGATCTTTTCTACGGG
GTCTGACGCTCAGTGGAACGAAAACTCACGTTAAGGGATTTTGGTCATGAGATTATCAAAAAGGATCTTC
ACCTAGATCCTTTTAAATTAAAAATGAAGTTTTAAATCAATCTAAAGTATATATGAGTAAACTTGGTCTG
ACAGTTACCAATGCTTAATCAGTGAGGCACCTATCTCAGCGATCTGTCTATTTCGTTCATCCATAGTTGC
CTGACTCCCCGTCGTGTAGATAACTACGATACGGGAGGGCTTACCATCTGGCCCCAGTGCTGCAATGATA
CCGCGAGACCCACGCTCACCGGCTCCAGATTTATCAGCAATAAACCAGCCAGCCGGAAGGGCCGAGCGCA
GAAGTGGTCCTGCAACTTTATCCGCCTCCATCCAGTCTATTAATTGTTGCCGGGAAGCTAGAGTAAGTAG
TTCGCCAGTTAATAGTTTGCGCAACGTTGTTGCCATTGCTACAGGCATCGTGGTGTCACGCTCGTCGTTT
GGTATGGCTTCATTCAGCTCCGGTTCCCAACGATCAAGGCGAGTTACATGATCCCCCATGTTGTGCAAAA
AAGCGGTTAGCTCCTTCGGTCCTCCGATCGTTGTCAGAAGTAAGTTGGCCGCAGTGTTATCACTCATGGT
TATGGCAGCACTGCATAATTCTCTTACTGTCATGCCATCCGTAAGATGCTTTTCTGTGACTGGTGAGTAC
TCAACCAAGTCATTCTGAGAATAGTGTATGCGGCGACCGAGTTGCTCTTGCCCGGCGTCAATACGGGATA
ATACCGCGCCACATAGCAGAACTTTAAAAGTGCTCATCATTGGAAAACGTTCTTCGGGGCGAAAACTCTC
AAGGATCTTACCGCTGTTGAGATCCAGTTCGATGTAACCCACTCGTGCACCCAACTGATCTTCAGCATCT
TTTACTTTCACCAGCGTTTCTGGGTGAGCAAAAACAGGAAGGCAAAATGCCGCAAAAAAGGGAATAAGGG
CGACACGGAAATGTTGAATACTCATACTCTTCCTTTTTCAATATTATTGAAGCATTTATCAGGGTTATTG
TCTCATGAGCGGATACATATTTGAATGTATTTAGAAAAATAAACAAATAGGGGTTCCGCGCACATTTCCC
CGAAAAGTGCCACCTGACGTC
