>Addgene plasmid #64850 | pcDNA3.1(+)-PM-CaNARi | addgene partial sequence | sequence record 111785 | CMV-F 5'-CGCAAATGGGCGGTAGGCGTG-3'
ACTAGAGAACCCACTGCTTACTGGCTTATCGAAATTAATACGACTCACTATAGGGAGACCCAAGCTGGCT
AGCGCCACCATGGGCTGCATCAAGAGCAAGCGCAAGGACAAGAAGCTTATGGTGAGCAAGGGCGAGGAGC
TGTTCACCGGGGTGGTGCCCATCCTGGTCGAGCTGGACGGCGACGTAAACGGCCACAGGTTCAGCGTGTC
CGGCGAGGGCGAGGGCGATGCCACCTACGGCAAGCTGACCCTGAAGTTCATCTGCACCACCGGCAAGCTG
CCCGTGCCCTGGCCCACCCTCGTGACCACCCTGACCTGGGGCGTGCAGTGCTTCGCCCGCTACCCCGACC
ACATGAAGCAGCACGACTTCTTCAAGTCCGCCATGCCCGAAGGCTACGTCCAGGAGCGTACCATCTTCTT
CAAGGACGACGGCAACTACAAGACCCGCGCCGAGGTGAAGTTCGAGGGCGACACCCTGGTGAACCGCATC
GAGCTGAAGGGCATCGACTTCAAGGAGGACGGCAACATCCTGGGGCACAAGCTGGAGTACAACGCCATCA
GTGACAACGTCTATATCACCGCCGACAAGCAGAAGAACGGCATCAAGGCCCACTTCAAGATCCGCCACAA
CATCGAGGACGGCAGCGTGCAGCTCGCCGACCACTACCAGCAGAACACCCCCATCGGCGACGGCCCCGTG
CTGCTGCCCGACAACCACTACCTGAGCACCCAGTCCGCCCTGAGCAAAGACCCCAACGAGAAGCGCGATC
ACATGGTCCTGCTGGAGTTCGTGACCGCCGCCGG
