>Addgene plasmid #64850 | pcDNA3.1(+)-PM-CaNARi | addgene partial sequence | sequence record 112474 | BGH-rev 5'-TAGAAGGCACAGTCGAGG-3'
GCTCGTCCATGCCGAGAGTGATCCCGGCGGCGGTCACGAACTCCAGCAGGACCATGTGATCGCGCTTCTC
GTTGGGGTCTTTGCTCAGCTTGGACTGGTAGCTCAGGTAGTGGTTGTCGGGCAGCAGCACGGGGCCGTCG
CCGATGGGGGTGTTCTGCTGGTAGTGGTCGGCGAGCTGCACGCCGCCGTCCTCGATGTTGTGGCGGATCT
TGAAGTTGGCCTTGATGCCGTTCTTCTGCTTGTCGGCGGTGATATAGACGTTGTGGCTGTTGTAGTTGTA
CTCCAGCTTGTGCCCCAGGATGTTGCCGTCCTCCTTGAAGTCGATGCCCTTCAGCTCGATGCGGTTCACC
AGGGTGTCGCCCTCGAACTTCACCTCGGCGCGGGTCTTGTAGTTGCCGTCGTCCTTGAAGAAGATGGTGC
GCTCCTGGACGTAGCCTTCGGGCATGGCGGACTTGAAGAAGTCGTGCTGCTTCATGTGGTCGGGGTAGCG
GGCGAAGCACTGCAGGCCGTAGCCCAGGGTGGTCACGAGGGTGGGCCAGGGCACGGGCAGCTTGCCGGTG
GTGCAGATCAGCTTCAGGGTCAGCTTGCCGTAGGTGGCATCGCCCTCGCCCTCGCCGGACACGCTGAACT
TGTGGCCGTTTACGTCGCCGTCCAGCTCGACCAGGATGGGCACCACCCCGGTGAACAGCTCCTCGCCCTT
GCTCACCATCTCGAGCTGAATATTGCTGCTATTACTGCCATTGCTGTCCGTGCCGTTAGTCTCTGAGGTG
AGAG
