>Addgene plasmid #64850 | pcDNA3.1(+)-PM-CaNARi | addgene partial sequence | sequence record 114508 | mVenus-R 5'-cgaagcactgcaggccgtagc-3'
CAGCTTGCCGGTGGTGCAGATCAGCTTCAGGGTCAGCTTGCCGTAGGTGGCATCGCCCTCGCCCTCGCCG
GACACGCTGAACTTGTGGCCGTTTACGTCGCCGTCCAGCTCGACCAGGATGGGCACCACCCCGGTGAACA
GCTCCTCGCCCTTGCTCACCATCTCGAGCTGAATATTGCTGCTATTACTGCCATTGCTGTCCGTGCCGTT
AGTCTCTGAGGTGAGAGCCTTGTTGATGGAGTTAAGGTTGGCGTCAGAGGGCATGGCATCTCTGCGAGGC
GGCATCCTCTCATTAATTCGGTCTAAGCCCTTGGCTTCCTCGAAGCTAGTGATCTTATGTTGTGGTGAAA
ATCCTTTGATAGCTTCATCAGCCTCAATAGCCTCAACAGTAGCGCTTTGCAGGGTTTGCTTCCCTCCAGA
AAGTACTCCGCTGGGGAGCATGCCAGTTGGGGTCAAGCCTTTCAGCGTCAGCACACTCTCACTCTCTTCT
CTGAGCACTGAGAACACTCTGGCCATTTTGCCTATTGCTCGGATCTTGTTCCTTATCACCTCTTTCCGGG
CTGCAGCTGTTGCACCATCAAATCCATCTTCTTCTGACCCTAGTTCATCATCTGAGCAGATGTTGAGGAC
ATTTACCAGCATCTCAGTCACTTTTTCCCCAACAAATGGAAGGGACCAAGTAAAAACATCCATGAAATTT
GGAAGCCAGTATGGATGAGGAGAACAGTTGAATTGCCTGATATTCATAACATTGTTCTCATACTTCAATA
CTGCAGCTTTGTTATTGTATACATCTAAGT
