>Addgene plasmid #64850 | pcDNA3.1(+)-PM-CaNARi | addgene partial sequence | sequence record 116051 | CNA-R 5'-gcaggtggttctttgaatcg-3'
CCATACAGGCATCATATACGCGTTCTGAATACTTTATTTTACATTCTTGTTTAAATGTGAAATACTCTGT
TAGATGTCTACATTCATGATTTCCACGAAGTAAAAACAGTGTTTTGGGGTAGAGAATTTTCAAGGCCCAC
AAATACAGCACACATTCAATACTGAAGTACCCTCTGTCAACATAGTCCCCTAAGAAGAGGTAGCGAGTGT
TGGCAGGAGATCCCCCGACTTCAAAGAGCTTCATCAAATCAAAGAATTGTCCATGAATGTCCCCACAAAC
AGTGACTGGCGCATCAATATCCAGCAAATTTTTTTCCTGTCGAAGAATTGATGCACCCTCTGTTATTATT
CTCAATGCAACACTCTCTTCCAGCCTTCCCTCCTTCATAAGATGCGCCTTTAAGATATCCACACGAGGTT
TTCCATCATTATCAAACACTTCTTTTGCTGTAAGCCGGTGACTTGGAGGAAATGGAACAGCTTTCACCAC
CCTGTCGGTCGTCGACAACTTGGGATCAATTGCCTTGGGCTCGGACATGGATCCCTTGTACAGCTCGTCC
ATGCCGAGAGTGATCCCGGCGGCGGTCACGAACTCCAGCAGGA
